Addgene plasmid #31259: iXFGFR1k
Depositing lab: Masahiro Yamagishi. Depositing organization: National Institute of Advanced Industrial Science and Technology, (AIST). Publication: Competition for ligands between FGFR1 and FGFR4 regulates Xenopus neural development. Yamagishi M, Okamoto H. Int J Dev Biol. 2010 . 54(1):93-104. 10.1387/ijdb.092849my PubMed 20013652.
Backbone
  Vector backbone: pCS2+
  Backbone size w/o insert (bp): 4095
  Vector type: Mammalian Expression, Bacterial Expression
Growth in bacteria
  Bacterial resistance: Ampicillin, 100 μg/mL
  Growth temperature: 37°C
  Growth strain: DH5alpha
  Copy number: High Copy
Gene/Insert
  Gene/Insert name: Xenopus FGFR1-ICD-FKBP (alt names: protein tyrosine kinase; AP21967-binding region)
  Species: X. laevis (frog)
  Insert size (bp): 1693
  Entrez Gene: fgfr1-a (a.k.a. X1FGFR, XFGFR-1, XFGFRA2, bfgfr, cek, fgfr1, flg, flt-2, flt2, kal2, ogd, xfgfr1)
  Tag / fusion protein: myristoylation signal (N terminal on insert); HA epitope tag (C terminal on insert)
  Cloning method: Restriction Enzyme; 5′ cloning site ClaI (not destroyed); 3′ cloning site EcoRI (not destroyed)
  Sequencing primers: 5′ SP6; 3′ EBV-rev
Terms and licenses: Academic/Nonprofit Terms; Industry Terms: Not Available to Industry
How to cite: iXFGFR1k was a gift from Masahiro Yamagishi (Addgene plasmid # 31259 ; http://n2t.net/addgene:31259 ; RRID:Addgene_31259)
