[The description below was written by a language model from this plasmid's Addgene catalogue record.]
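Description:
iXFGFR1k is an expression plasmid built on the pCS2+ backbone (about 4.1 kb without insert), catalogued for mammalian and bacterial expression. It is propagated in E. coli as a high-copy plasmid under ampicillin selection. The record lists no feature table, so the promoter and other regulatory elements are not stated explicitly. pCS2+ is generally known as a vector that drives expression from a CMV-derived promoter and carries an SP6 promoter upstream of the cloning site for in vitro synthesis of mRNA, and an SP6 primer is listed here as the 5′ sequencing primer.

The roughly 1.7 kb insert, cloned between ClaI and EcoRI sites that both remain intact, encodes a chimeric protein based on Xenopus laevis FGFR1 (fgfr1-a). It consists of the receptor's intracellular domain, which contains the protein tyrosine kinase, fused to an FKBP-derived region described as binding AP21967. An N-terminal myristoylation signal replaces the extracellular and transmembrane portions as a means of anchoring the protein to the membrane, and a C-terminal HA epitope allows detection. This arrangement is characteristic of a chemically inducible receptor, in which a small-molecule dimerizer brings the membrane-tethered kinase domains together and triggers signalling independently of FGF ligand. The "i" in the name presumably reflects this inducibility, although the record does not spell it out.

The associated publication concerns competition for ligands between FGFR1 and FGFR4 during Xenopus neural development. This suggests the construct was used to activate FGFR1 kinase signalling in a controlled, ligand-independent way in that system.
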