>Addgene plasmid #31259 | iXFGFR1k | depositor partial sequence | sequence record 14323 | Author sequence
ATCGATTGCCGCCACCATGGGGAGTAGCAAGAGCAAGCCTAAGGACCCCAGCCAGCGCGTCGAGATGAAG
CACCCGTCGAAGAAGTCGGACTTCAACAGCCAGCTGGCTGTGCACAAGCTCGCCAAGAGCATCCCGCTGC
GCAGACAGGTAACAGTTTCAGGGGACTCCAACTCATCAATGCACTCTGGAGTGATATTGGTTAGGCCTTC
GCGCCTTTCTTCCAGTGGGACACCCATGTTGTCTGGAGTCTCGGAATATGAGCTTCCGGAAGATCCACGA
TGGGAAGTGGCAAGGGACAGGCTGATCCTTGGGAAACCTCTCGGAGAAGGCTGCTTTGGGCAGGTAGTAA
TGGCGGAGGCTATAGGCCTGGACAAGGAGAAGCCTAACCGAGTAACAAAAGTCGCCTTGAAGATGCTGAA
GTCTGATGCAAATGAAAAGGACCTGTCTGATCTGATTTCCGAGATGGAAATGATGAAAATGATTGGAAAA
CACAAAAATATCATTAATTTACTTGGTGCCTGCACCCAGGACGGTCCACTCTATGTAATTGTCGAATATG
CTTCCAAGGGGAACCTGAGAGAGTACTTACGGGCCAGACGCCCGCCGGGCATGGAGTACTGCTACAACCC
TATGTGTGCCCCCGATCAGCTGCTTTCCTTCAAAGATCTGGTGTCGTGTGCTTACCAGGTAGCACGTGGG
ATGGAATACCTCGCCTCTAAAAAGTGCATCCACAGAGACCTGGCTGCAAGGAATGTTTTAGTAACGGAAG
ACAACGTAATGAAGATTGCCGATTTCGGCTTAGCCCGTGATATCCATCACATTGACTATTACAAGAAGAC
CACAAATGGTCGACTGCCTGTAAAATGGATGGCCCCGGAAGCCCTGTTTGACCGCATTTACACTCATCAG
AGTGATGTCTGGTCGTTTGGCGTGCTGCTGTGGGAGATTTTCACACTTGGGGGCTCTCCGTACCCTGGTG
TCCCTATGGAAGAGCTCTTTAAGTTACTTAAGGAAGGGCACAGAATGGATAAACCCACTAACTGCACCAA
CGAGTTGTATATGATGATGAAGGACTGTTGGCATGCCATGCCATCTCAAAGACCAACATTCAATCAGCTG
GTTGAGGATCTTGACCGAATTCTTGCTCTGAGTTCCAATCAGGAGTATCTTGATCTTTCCATGCCAGTCA
ATCAGTATTCTCCATGTTTCCCAGACACTCGAAGTTCCACGTGTTCTTCAGGCGAGGACTCGGTGTTCTC
TCACGACCCCCTCCCCGATGAGCCCTGCCTTCCCAAATACTCCAATGGTGGACTAAAAAAACGCCTCGAC
GGCGTGCAGGTCGAGACCATCAGCCCCGGCGACGGCCGCACCTTTCCCAAGAGAGGCCAGACTTGCGTGG
TCCACTACACCGGCATGCTGGAGGACGGCAAGAAGTTCGACAGCAGCCGCGACCGCAACAAGCCCTTCAA
GTTCATGCTGGGCAAACAGGAAGTGATCCGCGGCTGGGAGGAAGGCGTGGCTCAGATGAGCGTGGGGCAG
CGGGCCAAGCTGACCATCAGCCCCGACTATGCCTACGGCGCCACCGGCCACCCCGGCATCATCCCCCCCC
ACGCCACCCTGGTGTTCGACGTGGAGCTGCTGAAGCTGGAGACTAGTTATCCGTACGACGTACCAGACTA
CGCATAAGAATTC
