>Addgene plasmid #31259 | iXFGFR1k | addgene partial sequence | sequence record 37958 | EBV-rev 5'-GTGGTTTGTCCAAACTCATC-3'
CTCACTATAGTTCTAGCTAGAGGCTCGAGAGGCCTTGAATTCTTATGCGTAGTCTGGTACGTCGTACGGA
TAACTAGTCTCCAGCTTCAGCAGCTCCACGTCGAACACCAGGGTGGCGTGGGGGGGGATGATGCCGGGGT
GGCCGGTGGCGCCGTAGGCATAGTCGGGGCTGATGGTCAGCTTGGCCCGCTGCCCCACGCTCATCTGAGC
CACGCCTTCCTCCCAGCCGCGGATCACTTCCTGTTTGCCCAGCATGAACTTGAAGGGCTTGTTGCGGTCG
CGGCTGCTGTCGAACTTCTTGCCGTCCTCCAGCATGCCGGTGTAGTGGACCACGCAAGTCTGGCCTCTCT
TGGGAAAGGTGCGGCCGTCGCCGGGGCTGATGGTCTCGACCTGCACGCCGTCGAGGCGTTTTTTTAGTCC
ACCATTGGAGTATTTGGGAAGGCAGGGCTCATCGGGGAGGGGGTCGTGAGAGAACACGGAGTCCTCGCCT
GAAGAACACGTGGAACTTCGAGTGTCTGGGAAACATGGAGAATACTGATTGACTGGCATGGAAAGATCAA
GATACTCCTGATTGGAACTCAGAGCAAGAATTCGGTCAAGATCCTCAACCAGCT
