>Addgene plasmid #31259 | iXFGFR1k | addgene partial sequence | sequence record 37959 | SP6 5'-ATTTAGGTGACACTATAG-3'
GCCACCATGGGGAGTAGCAAGAGCAAGCCTAAGGACCCCAGCCAGCGCGTCGAGATGAAGCACCCGTCGA
AGAAGTCGGACTTCAACAGCCAGCTGGCTGTGCACAAGCTCGCCAAGAGCATCCCGCTGCGCAGACAGGT
AACAGTTTCAGGGGACTCCAACTCATCAATGCACTCTGGAGTGATATTGGTTAGGCCTTCGCGCCTTTCT
TCCAGTGGGACACCCATGTTGTCTGGAGTCTCGGAATATGAGCTTCCGGAAGATCCACGATGGGAAGTGG
CAAGGGACAGGCTGATCCTTGGGAAACCTCTCGGAGAAGGCTGCTTTGGGCAGGTAGTAATGGCGGAGGC
TATAGGCCTGGACAAGGAGAAGCCTAACCGAGTAACAAAAGTCGCCTTGAAGATGCTGAAGTCTGATGCA
AATGAAAAGGACCTGTCTGATCTGATTTCCGAGATGGAAATGATGAAAATGATTGGAAAACACAAAAATA
TCATTAATTTACTTGGTGCCTGCACCCAGGACGGTCCACTCTATGTAATTGTCGAATATGCTTCCAAGGG
GAACCTGAGAGAGTACTTACGGGCCAGACGCCCGCCGGGCATGGAGTACTGCTACAACCCTATGTGTGCC
CCCGATCAGCTGCTTTCCTTCAAAGATCTGGTGTCGTGTGCTTACCAGGTAGCACGTGGGATGGAATACC
TCGCCTCTAAAAAGTGCATC
